Addgene plasmid #170864: dGFP-Rab3a
Purpose: Mammalian expression of dGFP-Rab3a.
Depositing lab: Justin Taraska. Depositing organization: National Heart, Lung, and Blood Institute (NHLBI). Publication: The nanoscale molecular morphology of docked exocytic dense-core vesicles in neuroendocrine cells. Prasai B, Haber GJ, Strub MP, Ahn R, Ciemniecki JA, Sochacki KA, Taraska JW. Nat Commun. 2021 Jun 25;12(1):3970. doi: 10.1038/s41467-021-24167-9. PubMed 34172739.
Backbone
  Vector backbone: pEGFP-C1
  Backbone manufacturer: Clonetech
  Vector type: Mammalian Expression
Growth in bacteria
  Bacterial resistance: Kanamycin, 50 μg/mL
  Growth temperature: 37°C
  Growth strain: DH5alpha
  Copy number: High Copy
Gene/Insert
  Gene/Insert name: Rab-3a
  Species: M. musculus (mouse)
  Entrez Gene: Rab3a
  Promoter: CMV
  Tag / fusion protein: dEGFP (N terminal on backbone)
  Cloning method: Unknown
  Sequencing primers: 5′ CMV-F; 3′ SV40-pArev
Terms and licenses: Academic/Nonprofit Terms; Industry Terms: Not Available to Industry
How to cite: dGFP-Rab3a was a gift from Justin Taraska (Addgene plasmid # 170864 ; http://n2t.net/addgene:170864 ; RRID:Addgene_170864)
