[The description below was written by a language model from this plasmid's Addgene catalogue record and pLannotate feature annotations shown in this document.]
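Description:
dGFP-Rab3a is a mammalian expression plasmid of about 5.4 kb built on the pEGFP-C1 backbone, designed to produce mouse Rab3a fused at its N terminus to a GFP variant. Transcription is driven by the human cytomegalovirus immediate-early enhancer and promoter. The GFP coding sequence comes first, followed in the same orientation by a short stretch derived from the multiple cloning site that serves as a linker, then the Rab3a open reading frame, with an SV40 polyadenylation signal terminating the transcript. The catalogue entry calls the tag dEGFP, whereas automated annotation matched this region to mEGFP. The record does not explain what the "d" denotes or which changes distinguish it from standard EGFP. Placing the tag at the N terminus leaves the C terminus of the Rab protein free, the end where Rab GTPases are generally lipid-modified for membrane attachment.

The plasmid is propagated in E. coli at high copy number through a ColE1/pUC-type origin and is selected with kanamycin. The Tn5 aminoglycoside phosphotransferase gene is placed behind both a bacterial promoter and the SV40 enhancer/early promoter and is followed by an HSV TK polyadenylation signal, so it can also give G418 resistance in mammalian cells. An f1 origin is present as well. The short large T antigen, ble and bGH poly(A) hits are annotated only as fragments and are probably backbone remnants rather than functional parts.

Rab3a is a small GTPase that controls recruitment, tethering and docking of secretory vesicles at the plasma membrane. The associated study examined the molecular organisation of docked dense-core vesicles in neuroendocrine cells, consistent with use of this construct to localise tagged Rab3a in such imaging experiments.
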