Features (pLannotate 1.2.2; 15 found; start..end, strand, type, name):
     61..364     +  enhancer       CMV enhancer: human cytomegalovirus immediate early enhancer
    365..568     +  promoter       CMV promoter: human cytomegalovirus (CMV) immediate early promoter
    613..1329    +  CDS            mEGFP: mEGFP is a basic (constitutively fluorescent) green fluorescent protein published in 2002, derived from Aequorea victoria. It has moderate acid sensitivity.
   1330..1395    +  misc_feature   MCS: multiple cloning site
   1396..2055    +  CDS            Rab3a: RAB3A_MOUSE - Experimental evidence at protein level: Swiss-Prot protein existence level 1. Small GTP-binding protein that plays a central role in regulated exocytosis and secretion. Controls the recruitment, tethering and docking of secretory vesicles to the plasma membrane (PubMed:11598194). Upon stimulation, switches to its active GTP-bound form, cycles to vesicles and recruits effectors such as RIMS1, RIMS2, Rabphilin-3A/RPH3A, RPH3AL or SYTL4 to help the docking of vesicules onto the plasma membrane (By similarity). Upon GTP hydrolysis by GTPase-activating protein, dissociates from the ve
   2090..2173    +  CDS            large T antigen (fragment): large T antigen from SV40 (simian virus 40)
   2196..2317    +  polyA_signal   SV40 poly(A) signal: SV40 polyadenylation signal
   2351..2779    -  rep_origin     f1 ori (sequence partly withheld): f1 bacteriophage origin of replication; arrow indicates direction of (+) strand synthesis
   2806..2910    +  promoter       AmpR promoter: bla
   2912..3269    +  promoter       SV40 promoter: SV40 enhancer and early promoter
   3304..4098    +  CDS            NeoR/KanR: aminoglycoside phosphotransferase from Tn5; aph(3')-II (or nptII); confers resistance to neomycin, kanamycin, and G418 (Geneticin®)
   4119..4271    +  CDS            ble (fragment): BLE_KLEPN - Experimental evidence at protein level: Swiss-Prot protein existence level 1. Binding protein with a strong affinity to the bleomycin family of antibiotics. Binds to CL990; an antimitotic-antibiotic compound. From Klebsiella pneumoniae.
   4330..4377    +  polyA_signal   HSV TK poly(A) signal: herpes simplex virus thymidine kinase polyadenylation signal (Cole and Stacy, 1985)
   4468..4484    -  polyA_signal   bGH poly(A) signal (fragment): bovine growth hormone polyadenylation signal
   4706..5294    +  rep_origin     ori: high-copy-number ColE1/pMB1/pBR322/pUC origin of replication
>Addgene plasmid #170864 | dGFP-Rab3a | addgene full sequence | sequence record 335061 | Addgene NGS Result
TAGTTATTAATAGTAATCAATTACGGGGTCATTAGTTCATAGCCCATATATGGAGTTCCGCGTTACATAA
CTTACGGTAAATGGCCCGCCTGGCTGACCGCCCAACGACCCCCGCCCATTGACGTCAATAATGACGTATG
TTCCCATAGTAACGCCAATAGGGACTTTCCATTGACGTCAATGGGTGGAGTATTTACGGTAAACTGCCCA
CTTGGCAGTACATCAAGTGTATCATATGCCAAGTACGCCCCCTATTGACGTCAATGACGGTAAATGGCCC
GCCTGGCATTATGCCCAGTACATGACCTTATGGGACTTTCCTACTTGGCAGTACATCTACGTATTAGTCA
TCGCTATTACCATGGTGATGCGGTTTTGGCAGTACATCAATGGGCGTGGATAGCGGTTTGACTCACGGGG
ATTTCCAAGTCTCCACCCCATTGACGTCAATGGGAGTTTGTTTTGGCACCAAAATCAACGGGACTTTCCA
AAATGTCGTAACAACTCCGCCCCATTGACGCAAATGGGCGGTAGGCGTGTACGGTGGGAGGTCTATATAA
GCAGAGCTGGTTTAGTGAACCGTCAGATCCGCTAGCGCTACCGGTCGCCACCATGGTGAGCAAGGGCGAG
GAGCTGTTCACCGGGGTGGTGCCCATCCTGGTCGAGCTGGACGGCGACGTAAACGGCCACAAGTTCAGCG
TGTCCGGCGAGGGCGAGGGCGATGCCACCTACGGCAAGCTGACCCTGAAGTTCATCTGCACCACCGGCAA
GCTGCCCGTGCCCTGGCCCACCCTCGTGACCACCCTGGGAGGTGGCGTGCAGTGCTTCAGCCGCTACCCC
GACCACATGAAGCAGCACGACTTCTTCAAGTCCGCCATGCCCGAAGGCTACGTCCAGGAGCGCACCATCT
TCTTCAAGGACGACGGCAACTACAAGACCCGCGCCGAGGTGAAGTTCGAGGGCGACACCCTGGTGAACCG
CATCGAGCTGAAGGGCATCGACTTCAAGGAGGACGGCAACATCCTGGGGCACAAGCTGGAGTACAACTAC
AACAGCCACAACGTCTATATCATGGCCGACAAGCAGAAGAACGGCATCAAGGTGAACTTCAAGATCCGCC
ACAACATCGAGGACGGCAGCGTGCAGCTCGCCGACCACTACCAGCAGAACACCCCCATCGGCGACGGCCC
CGTGCTGCTGCCCGACAACCACTACCTGAGCACCCAGTCCAAGCTGAGCAAAGACCCCAACGAGAAGCGC
GATCACATGGTCCTGCTGGAGTTCGTGACCGCCGCCGGGATCACTCTCGGCATGGACGAGCTGTACAAGT
CCGGACTCAGATCTCGAGCTCAAGCTTCGAATTCTGCAGTCGACGGTACCGCGGGCCCGGGATCCATGGC
TTCCGCCACAGACTCTCGCTATGGGCAGAAGGAGTCCTCAGACCAGAACTTCGACTATATGTTCAAGATC
CTGATCATTGGGAACAGCAGCGTGGGCAAAACCTCGTTCCTCTTCCGCTACGCAGATGACTCCTTCACTC
CAGCCTTTGTCAGCACCGTTGGCATAGACTTCAAGGTCAAAACCATCTATCGCAACGACAAGAGGATCAA
GCTGCAGATCTGGGACACAGCAGGGCAAGAGCGGTACCGCACCATCACCACAGCCTATTACCGAGGCGCC
ATGGGCTTCATCCTAATGTATGACATCACCAATGAGGAGTCATTTAATGCAGTGCAGGACTGGTCCACTC
AGATCAAAACTTACTCGTGGGACAATGCCCAGGTGCTGCTGGTGGGAAACAAGTGTGACATGGAAGATGA
GCGAGTGGTGTCCTCAGAGCGTGGCCGGCAGCTGGCTGACCACCTGGGCTTTGAGTTCTTTGAGGCCAGC
GCCAAGGACAACATTAATGTCAAGCAGACGTTTGAACGTCTGGTGGACGTGATCTGTGAGAAGATGTCAG
AGTCCCTGGATACTGCAGACCCTGCGGTCACCGGTGCCAAGCAGGGCCCGCAGCTCACCGACCAGCAGGC
GCCACCTCATCAGGATTGTGCCTGCTGAAATCACTAGTGAATTCGCGGCCGCGACTCTAGATCATAATCA
GCCATACCACATTTGTAGAGGTTTTACTTGCTTTAAAAAACCTCCCACACCTCCCCCTGAACCTGAAACA
TAAAATGAATGCAATTGTTGTTGTTAACTTGTTTATTGCAGCTTATAATGGTTACAAATAAAGCAATAGC
ATCACAAATTTCACAAATAAAGCATTTTTTTCACTGCATTCTAGTTGTGGTTTGTCCAAACTCATCAATG
TATCTTAACGCGTAAATTGTAAGCGTTAATATTTTGTTAAAATTCGCGTTAAATTTTTGTTAAATCAGCT
CATTTTTTAACCAATAGGCCGAAATCGGCAAAATCCCTTATAAATCAAAAGAATAGACCGAGATAGGGT
[37 nt withheld, positions 2450-2486]
AAAGAACGTGGACTCCAACGTCAAAGG
[49 nt withheld, positions 2514-2562]
T
[91 nt withheld, positions 2564-2654]
G
[124 nt withheld, positions 2656-2779]
CAGGTGGCACTTTTCGGGGAAATGTGCGCGGAACCCCTATTTGTTTATTTTTCTAAATACATTCAAATAT
GTATCCGCTCATGAGACAATAACCCTGATAAATGCTTCAATAATATTGAAAAAGGAAGAGTCCTGAGGCG
GAAAGAACCAGCTGTGGAATGTGTGTCAGTTAGGGTGTGGAAAGTCCCCAGGCTCCCCAGCAGGCAGAAG
TATGCAAAGCATGCATCTCAATTAGTCAGCAACCAGGTGTGGAAAGTCCCCAGGCTCCCCAGCAGGCAGA
AGTATGCAAAGCATGCATCTCAATTAGTCAGCAACCATAGTCCCGCCCCTAACTCCGCCCATCCCGCCCC
TAACTCCGCCCAGTTCCGCCCATTCTCCGCCCCATGGCTGACTAATTTTTTTTATTTATGCAGAGGCCGA
GGCCGCCTCGGCCTCTGAGCTATTCCAGAAGTAGTGAGGAGGCTTTTTTGGAGGCCTAGGCTTTTGCAAA
GATCGATCAAGAGACAGGATGAGGATCGTTTCGCATGATTGAACAAGATGGATTGCACGCAGGTTCTCCG
GCCGCTTGGGTGGAGAGGCTATTCGGCTATGACTGGGCACAACAGACAATCGGCTGCTCTGATGCCGCCG
TGTTCCGGCTGTCAGCGCAGGGGCGCCCGGTTCTTTTTGTCAAGACCGACCTGTCCGGTGCCCTGAATGA
ACTGCAAGACGAGGCAGCGCGGCTATCGTGGCTGGCCACGACGGGCGTTCCTTGCGCAGCTGTGCTCGAC
GTTGTCACTGAAGCGGGAAGGGACTGGCTGCTATTGGGCGAAGTGCCGGGGCAGGATCTCCTGTCATCTC
ACCTTGCTCCTGCCGAGAAAGTATCCATCATGGCTGATGCAATGCGGCGGCTGCATACGCTTGATCCGGC
TACCTGCCCATTCGACCACCAAGCGAAACATCGCATCGAGCGAGCACGTACTCGGATGGAAGCCGGTCTT
GTCGATCAGGATGATCTGGACGAAGAGCATCAGGGGCTCGCGCCAGCCGAACTGTTCGCCAGGCTCAAGG
CGAGCATGCCCGACGGCGAGGATCTCGTCGTGACCCATGGCGATGCCTGCTTGCCGAATATCATGGTGGA
AAATGGCCGCTTTTCTGGATTCATCGACTGTGGCCGGCTGGGTGTGGCGGACCGCTATCAGGACATAGCG
TTGGCTACCCGTGATATTGCTGAAGAGCTTGGCGGCGAATGGGCTGACCGCTTCCTCGTGCTTTACGGTA
TCGCCGCTCCCGATTCGCAGCGCATCGCCTTCTATCGCCTTCTTGACGAGTTCTTCTGAGCGGGACTCTG
GGGTTCGAAATGACCGACCAAGCGACGCCCAACCTGCCATCACGAGATTTCGATTCCACCGCCGCCTTCT
ATGAAAGGTTGGGCTTCGGAATCGTTTTCCGGGACGCCGGCTGGATGATCCTCCAGCGCGGGGATCTCAT
GCTGGAGTTCTTCGCCCACCCTAGGGGGAGGCTAACTGAAACACGGAAGGAGACAATACCGGAAGGAACC
CGCGCTATGACGGCAATAAAAAGACAGAATAAAACGCACGGTGTTGGGTCGTTTGTTCATAAACGCGGGG
TTCGGTCCCAGGGCTGGCACTCTGTCGATACCCCACCGAGACCCCATTGGGGCCAATACGCCCGCGTTTC
TTCCTTTTCCCCACCCCACCCCCCAAGTTCGGGTGAAGGCCCAGGGCTCGCAGCCAACGTCGGGGCGGCA
GGCCCTGCCATAGCCTCAGGTTACTCATATATACTTTAGATTGATTTAAAACTTCATTTTTAATTTAAAA
GGATCTAGGTGAAGATCCTTTTTGATAATCTCATGACCAAAATCCCTTAACGTGAGTTTTCGTTCCACTG
AGCGTCAGACCCCGTAGAAAAGATCAAAGGATCTTCTTGAGATCCTTTTTTTCTGCGCGTAATCTGCTGC
TTGCAAACAAAAAAACCACCGCTACCAGCGGTGGTTTGTTTGCCGGATCAAGAGCTACCAACTCTTTTTC
CGAAGGTAACTGGCTTCAGCAGAGCGCAGATACCAAATACTGTTCTTCTAGTGTAGCCGTAGTTAGGCCA
CCACTTCAAGAACTCTGTAGCACCGCCTACATACCTCGCTCTGCTAATCCTGTTACCAGTGGCTGCTGCC
AGTGGCGATAAGTCGTGTCTTACCGGGTTGGACTCAAGACGATAGTTACCGGATAAGGCGCAGCGGTCGG
GCTGAACGGGGGGTTCGTGCACACAGCCCAGCTTGGAGCGAACGACCTACACCGAACTGAGATACCTACA
GCGTGAGCTATGAGAAAGCGCCACGCTTCCCGAAGGGAGAAAGGCGGACAGGTATCCGGTAAGCGGCAGG
GTCGGAACAGGAGAGCGCACGAGGGAGCTTCCAGGGGGAAACGCCTGGTATCTTTATAGTCCTGTCGGGT
TTCGCCACCTCTGACTTGAGCGTCGATTTTTGTGATGCTCGTCAGGGGGGCGGAGCCTATGGAAAAACGC
CAGCAACGCGGCCTTTTTACGGTTCCTGGCCTTTTGCTGGCCTTTTGCTCACATGTTCTTTCCTGCGTTA
TCCCCTGATTCTGTGGATAACCGTATTACCGCCATGCAT
